>Addgene plasmid #45373 | pMP117-1 | depositor partial sequence | sequence record 63342 | MAVS cDNA
ATGCCGTTTGCTGAAGACAAGACCTATAAGTATATCTGCCGCAATTTCAGCAATTTTTGCAATGTGGATG
TTGTAGAGATTCTGCCTTACCTGCCCTGCCTCACAGCAAGAGACCAGGATCGACTGCGGGCCACCTGCAC
ACTCTCAGGGAACCGGGACACCCTCTGGCATCTCTTCAATACCCTTCAGCGGCGGCCCGGCTGGGTTGAG
TCTTTCATTGCGGCGCTGAGGGACTGTGAGCTAGCTGATCTCGCGGACGAAGTGGCCTGTGTCTACCAGA
GCTACCAGCCTCGGACCTTGGACCGTCCCCCAGACCCACTGGAGCCACCGTCACTTCCTGCTGAGGGGCC
AGGGCCCCCCACACCTGCTGCGGCCCACAGTATCCCCTACAACGGCTACAGAGAGAAGGAGCCAAGTTAC
CCCATGCCTGTCCAGGAGACCCAGGCGCCAGACTCCCCAGGAGAGAGTTCAGAGCAAGCCCCACAGACAC
TCAACCCCAGAGTCATCCCAAGGAGTCCAGATGGTGGCCCCCTGGAGCCCTCCTCTGACCTGGCAGCCCT
CAGCCCTCTGACCTCCAGCGGGCATCAGGAGCAGGACACAGAACTGGGCAGTACCCACACAAAAGGTGCA
ACCTCCAGCCTCATACCATCCCGTGGGCCTGTGTCTCCATCTGTCTCCTTCCAGCCCCTGGCCCGTTCCA
CCCCCAGGGCAAGCCGCTTGCCTGGACATGCAGGGTCAGTTGTATCTACTGGCACCTCTTCCTCCTCCTC
CTCCTCATCCCCTGGCTTGGCCTCTGCAGGGGCTGCAGAGGGTGACCAGGGTGCAGAGAGTGACCAGGCT
GAGCCTATCATCTGCTCCAGTGGGGCAGAGGCACCTGCCAACTCTCTGCCCTCCAAAGTGCCTACCACCT
TGATGCCTGTGAACACAGTGGCCCCGAAAGTGCCTGCCAACCCAGCATCTGCCAGCACAGTGCCCTCCAA
GTTGCCAACTAGCTCAAAGCCCCCTGGTGCAGTGCCTTCTGTGTTCACCAATCCAGCACCATCCAAATTG
CCCATCAACTCAACCCGTGCTGGCATGGTGCCATCCAAAGTGCCTACTAGCATGGTGCGCACCAAGGTGT
CTGCCAGCACAGTCCCCACTGACAGGAGCAGCAGAACTGAGGAGACCTCAGCAGCTCCAACACCTGCAGG
CGCCGCTGGAGGCCGCTCAGCCTGGCTAGACAGCAGCTCTGAGAATGGGGGCTTTGAGTCGGAGCTGAGT
AAGCCTGGCATACTGGTATCCCAGGCAGACAGCCAGTTCTCAGGCTGCTCTGAGGATCTTGCCATCAGTG
CCAGCACCTCCTTGGGCATGGGGCCCTGCCATGGCCCAGAGGAGAATGAGTACAAGTCCGAGGGCACCTT
TGGGATCCACGTGGCTGAGAACCCCAGCATCCAGCTCATGGAGGGCAACCCTGGGCCACCTGCGGACCCG
CAGGGTGGCCCCAGGCCACACATCGACCAGAAGTTCCAGGAGAGGGAGGTGCCACGCCACAGGCCCTCAC
CTGGGGCTCTGTGGCTCCAGGCGGCTGTGGCAGGGGTGCTGGTAGTCACTCTCCTGGTGGCGATGTACCG
GCGGCGCCTGCACTAG
