>Addgene plasmid #45373 | pMP117-1 | addgene partial sequence | sequence record 65264 | cmv-fwd
AGCAGAGCTCGTTTAGTGAACCGTCAGAATTGATCTACCATGGACTACAAAGACGATGACGACAAGCTTA
TGCCGTTTGCTGAAGACAAGACCTATAAGTATATCTGCCGCAATTTCAGCAATTTTTGCAATGTGGATGT
TGTAGAGATTCTGCCTTACCTGCCCTGCCTCACAGCAAGAGACCAGGATCGACTGCGGGCCACCTGCACA
CTCTCAGGGAACCGGGACACCCTCTGGCATCTCTTCAATACCCTTCAGCGGCGGCCCGGCTGGGTTGAGT
CTTTCATTGCGGCGCTGAGGGACTGTGAGCTAGCTGATCTCGCGGACGAAGTGGCCTGTGTCTACCAGAG
CTACCAGCCTCGGACCTTGGACCGTCCCCCAGACCCACTGGAGCCACCGTCACTTCCTGCTGAGGGGCCA
GGGCCCCCCACACCTGCTGCGGCCCACAGTATCCCCTACAACGGCTACAGAGAGAAGGAGCCAAGTTACC
CCATGCCTGTCCAGGAGACCCAGGCGCCAGACTCCCCAGGAGAGAGTTCAGAGCAAGCCCCACAGACACT
CAACCCCAGAGTCATCCCAAGGAGTCCAGATGGTGGCCCCCTGGAGCCCTCCTCTGACCTGGCAGCCCTC
AGCCCTCTGACCTCCAGCGGGCATCAGGAGCAGGACACAGAACTGGGCAGTACCCACACAAAAGGTGCAA
CCTCCAGCCTCATACCATCCCGTGGGCCTGTGTCTCCATCTGTCTCCTTCCAGCCCCTGGCCCGTTCCAC
CCCCAGGGCAAGCCGCTTGCCTGGACATGCAGGGTCAGTTGTATCTACTGGCACCTCTTCCTCCTCCTCC
TCCTCATCCCCTGGCTTGGCCTCTGCAGGGGCTGCAGAGGGTGACCAGGGTGCAGAGAGTGACCAGGCTG
AGCCTATCATCTGCTCCAGTGGGGCAGA
