[The description below was written by a language model from this plasmid's Addgene catalogue record.]
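Description:
pMP117-1 is a mammalian expression plasmid built on the pFLAG-CMV2 backbone (about 4.7 kb) that carries the coding sequence for MAVS, the mitochondrial antiviral signaling protein, from the olive baboon (Papio anubis). The insert of roughly 1.6 kb was placed between the HindIII and BglII sites of the vector, both of which remain intact, giving a total size of about 6.3 kb. The plasmid is propagated in E. coli under ampicillin selection. The record lists the copy number as unknown and gives no feature table, so the bacterial origin of replication, polyadenylation signal and any other backbone elements are not documented here.

Expression is driven by the CMV promoter, a strong constitutive viral promoter suited to transient transfection of mammalian cells. The backbone supplies an N-terminal FLAG epitope that is fused in frame to MAVS, allowing the baboon protein to be detected or immunoprecipitated with anti-FLAG antibodies and distinguished from the endogenous MAVS of the host cell. No mammalian selection marker is stated in the record.

MAVS is the adaptor that relays RIG-I-like receptor signaling to interferon induction, and it is a known cleavage target of hepaciviral proteases. The associated publication concerns convergent evolution of escape from hepaciviral antagonism in primates, so this construct most plausibly serves as one member of a panel of primate MAVS orthologs. Such a panel would be expressed in cultured cells to compare susceptibility to viral antagonism and the retention of antiviral signaling activity across species.
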