Addgene plasmid #45373: pMP117-1
Depositing lab: Harmit Malik. Depositing organization: Fred Hutchinson Cancer Center. Publication: Convergent evolution of escape from hepaciviral antagonism in primates. Patel MR, Loo YM, Horner SM, Gale M Jr, Malik HS. PLoS Biol. 2012;10(3):e1001282. doi: 10.1371/journal.pbio.1001282. Epub 2012 Mar 13. PubMed 22427742.
Backbone
  Vector backbone: pFLAG-CMV2
  Backbone size w/o insert (bp): 4700
  Total vector size (bp): 6300
  Vector type: Mammalian Expression
Growth in bacteria
  Bacterial resistance: Ampicillin, 100 μg/mL
  Growth temperature: 37°C
  Growth strain: DH5alpha
  Copy number: Unknown
Gene/Insert
  Gene/Insert name: MAVS
  Species: Papio anubis (olive baboon)
  Insert size (bp): 1626
  GenBank ID: KC415017.1
  Promoter: CMV
  Tag / fusion protein: FLAG (N terminal on backbone)
  Cloning method: Restriction Enzyme; 5′ cloning site HindIII (not destroyed); 3′ cloning site BglII (not destroyed)
  Sequencing primers: 5′ gacgcaaatgggcggtaggcgtg; 3′ gacaaggctggtgggcactggag
Terms and licenses: Academic/Nonprofit Terms; Industry Terms: Not Available to Industry
How to cite: pMP117-1 was a gift from Harmit Malik (Addgene plasmid # 45373 ; http://n2t.net/addgene:45373 ; RRID:Addgene_45373)
